>Addgene plasmid #194501 | Tet-inducible 3xFlag Mouse C325A Caspase-9 Mutant | addgene full sequence | sequence record 384884 | Addgene NGS Result
GACGGATCGGGAGATCTCCCGATCCCCTATGGTGCACTCTCAGTACAATCTGCTCTGATGCCGCATAGTT
AAGCCAGTATCTGCTCCCTGCTTGTGTGTTGGAGGTCGCTGAGTAGTGCGCGAGCAAAATTTAAGCTACA
ACAAGGCAAGGCTTGACCGACAATTGCATGAAGAATCTGCTTAGGGTTAGGCGTTTTGCGCTGCTTCGCG
ATGTACGGGCCAGATATACGCGTTGACATTGATTATTGACTAGTTATTAATAGTAATCAATTACGGGGTC
ATTAGTTCATAGCCCATATATGGAGTTCCGCGTTACATAACTTACGGTAAATGGCCCGCCTGGCTGACCG
CCCAACGACCCCCGCCCATTGACGTCAATAATGACGTATGTTCCCATAGTAACGCCAATAGGGACTTTCC
ATTGACGTCAATGGGTGGAGTATTTACGGTAAACTGCCCACTTGGCAGTACATCAAGTGTATCATATGCC
AAGTACGCCCCCTATTGACGTCAATGACGGTAAATGGCCCGCCTGGCATTATGCCCAGTACATGACCTTA
TGGGACTTTCCTACTTGGCAGTACATCTACGTATTAGTCATCGCTATTACCATGGTGATGCGGTTTTGGC
AGTACATCAATGGGCGTGGATAGCGGTTTGACTCACGGGGATTTCCAAGTCTCCACCCCATTGACGTCAA
TGGGAGTTTGTTTTGGCACCAAAATCAACGGGACTTTCCAAAATGTCGTAACAACTCCGCCCCATTGACG
CAAATGGGCGGTAGGCGTGTACGGTGGGAGGTCTATATAAGCAGAGCTCTCCCTATCAGTGATAGAGATC
TCCCTATCAGTGATAGAGATCGTCGACGAGCTCGTTTAGTGAACCGTCAGATCGCCTGGAGACGCCATCC
ACGCTGTTTTGACCTCCATAGAAGACACCGGGACCGATCCAGCCTCCGGACTCTAGCGTTTAAACTTAAG
CTTGGTACCGCCATGGACTACAAAGACCATGACGGTGATTATAAAGATCATGACATCGATTACAAGGATG
ACGATGACAAGATGGACGAGGCGGACCGGCAGCTCCTGCGGCGATGCAGGGTGCGCCTAGTGAGCGAGCT
GCAAGTCGCGGAGCTCTGGGACGCTCTGCTGAGTCGAGAGCTCTTCACGCGCGACATGATCGAGGATATT
CAGCAGGCAGGATCTGGGTCTCGGCGGGATCAGGCCAGGCAGCTGGTCACAGACCTTGAGACCCGAGGGA
GGCAGGCCCTTCCTCTCTTCATCTCCTGCTTAGAGGACACAGGCCAAGGCACCCTGGCTTCACTCTTGCA
AAGCGGTCGGCAAGCAGCCAAGCAGGATCCAGAGGCTGTTAAACCCCTAGACCACCTGGTGCCTGTGGTC
CTGGGACCAATGGGACTCACAGCAAAGGAGCAGAGAGTAGTGAAGCTGGACCCGTCACAGCCTGCCGTGG
GAAACCTCACCCCAGTGGTGCTGGGGCCAGAAGAGCTCTGGCCTGCTCGGCTCAAGCCAGAGGTTCTCAG
ACCAGAAACACCCAGGCCCGTGGACATTGGTTCTGGCGGAGCTCATGATGTCTGTGTTCCAGGGAAGATC
AGGGGACATGCAGATATGGCATACACCCTGGATTCGGATCCCTGTGGCCACTGCCTCATCATCAACAATG
TGAACTTCTGCCCTTCCTCGGGGCTCGGCACACGCACGGGCTCCAACTTGGACCGTGACAAACTTGAGCA
CCGATTCCGCTGGCTGCGCTTCATGGTGGAGGTGAAGAACGACCTGACTGCCAAGAAAATGGTCACGGCT
TTGATGGAGATGGCACACCGGAACCACCGTGCCCTGGACTGCTTTGTGGTGGTCATCCTCTCTCATGGCT
GCCAGGCCAGCCACCTCCAGTTCCCGGGTGCTGTCTATGGGACAGATGGATGCTCCGTGTCCATTGAGAA
AATTGTGAATATCTTCAACGGGAGCGGCTGCCCCAGCCTGGGAGGGAAGCCCAAGCTCTTCTTCATCCAG
GCCGCGGGTGGTGAGCAGAAAGACCATGGCTTTGAGGTGGCCTGCACTTCCTCTCAAGGCAGGACCTTGG
ACAGTGACTCTGAGCCAGATGCTGTCCCCTATCAGGAAGGCCCAAGGCCCTTGGACCAGCTGGATGCTGT
GTCAAGTTTGCCTACCCCCAGTGACATCCTTGTGTCCTACTCCACCTTCCCAGGTTTTGTCTCCTGGAGG
GACAAGAAAAGTGGCTCCTGGTACATCGAGACCTTGGATGGCATTCTGGAGCAGTGGGCTCGCTCTGAAG
ACCTGCAGTCCCTCCTTCTCAGGGTTGCCAATGCTGTTTCTGCGAAAGGGACTTACAAGCAGATTCCTGG
CTGTTTTAACTTCCTCCGGAAAAAGCTGTTTTTTAAAACTTCATGAGGCTCGGGGCTGCTCTCTGCCTCA
TTATTCTCTCCGAAGGAATTCTGCAGATATCCAGCACAGTGGCGGCCGCTCGAGTCTAGAGGGCCCGTTT
AAACCCGCTGATCAGCCTCGACTGTGCCTTCTAGTTGCCAGCCATCTGTTGTTTGCCCCTCCCCCGTGCC
TTCCTTGACCCTGGAAGGTGCCACTCCCACTGTCCTTTCCTAATAAAATGAGGAAATTGCATCGCATTGT
CTGAGTAGGTGTCATTCTATTCTGGGGGGTGGGGTGGGGCAGGACAGCAAGGGGGAGGATTGGGAAGACA
ATAGCAGGCATGCTGGGGATGCGGTGGGCTCTATGGCTTCTGAGGCGGAAAGAACCAGCTGGGGCTCTAG
GGGGTATCCCC
[124 nt withheld, positions 2812-2935]
C
[91 nt withheld, positions 2937-3027]
A
[49 nt withheld, positions 3029-3077]
CCTTTGACGTTGGAGTCCACGTTCTTT
[37 nt withheld, positions 3105-3141]
ACCCTATCTCGGTCTATTCTTTTGATTTATAAGGGATTTTGCCGATTTCGGCCTATTGGTTAAAAAATGA
GCTGATTTAACAAAAATTTAACGCGAATTAATTCTGTGGAATGTGTGTCAGTTAGGGTGTGGAAAGTCCC
CAGGCTCCCCAGCAGGCAGAAGTATGCAAAGCATGCATCTCAATTAGTCAGCAACCAGGTGTGGAAAGTC
CCCAGGCTCCCCAGCAGGCAGAAGTATGCAAAGCATGCATCTCAATTAGTCAGCAACCATAGTCCCGCCC
CTAACTCCGCCCATCCCGCCCCTAACTCCGCCCAGTTCCGCCCATTCTCCGCCCCATGGCTGACTAATTT
TTTTTATTTATGCAGAGGCCGAGGCCGCCTCTGCCTCTGAGCTATTCCAGAAGTAGTGAGGAGGCTTTTT
TGGAGGCCTAGGCTTTTGCAAAAAGCTCCCGGGAGCTTGTATATCCATTTTCGGATCTGATCAGCACGTG
TTGACAATTAATCATCGGCATAGTATATCGGCATAGTATAATACGACAAGGTGAGGAACTAAACCATGGC
CAAGTTGACCAGTGCCGTTCCGGTGCTCACCGCGCGCGACGTCGCCGGAGCGGTCGAGTTCTGGACCGAC
CGGCTCGGGTTCTCCCGGGACTTCGTGGAGGACGACTTCGCCGGTGTGGTCCGGGACGACGTGACCCTGT
TCATCAGCGCGGTCCAGGACCAGGTGGTGCCGGACAACACCCTGGCCTGGGTGTGGGTGCGCGGCCTGGA
CGAGCTGTACGCCGAGTGGTCGGAGGTCGTGTCCACGAACTTCCGGGACGCCTCCGGGCCGGCCATGACC
GAGATCGGCGAGCAGCCGTGGGGGCGGGAGTTCGCCCTGCGCGACCCGGCCGGCAACTGCGTGCACTTCG
TGGCCGAGGAGCAGGACTGACACGTGCTACGAGATTTCGATTCCACCGCCGCCTTCTATGAAAGGTTGGG
CTTCGGAATCGTTTTCCGGGACGCCGGCTGGATGATCCTCCAGCGCGGGGATCTCATGCTGGAGTTCTTC
GCCCACCCCAACTTGTTTATTGCAGCTTATAATGGTTACAAATAAAGCAATAGCATCACAAATTTCACAA
ATAAAGCATTTTTTTCACTGCATTCTAGTTGTGGTTTGTCCAAACTCATCAATGTATCTTATCATGTCTG
TATACCGTCGACCTCTAGCTAGAGCTTGGCGTAATCATGGTCATAGCTGTTTCCTGTGTGAAATTGTTAT
CCGCTCACAATTCCACACAACATACGAGCCGGAAGCATAAAGTGTAAAGCCTGGGGTGCCTAATGAGTGA
GCTAACTCACATTAATTGCGTTGCGCTCACTGCCCGCTTTCCAGTCGGGAAACCTGTCGTGCCAGCTGCA
TTAATGAATCGGCCAACGCGCGGGGAGAGGCGGTTTGCGTATTGGGCGCTCTTCCGCTTCCTCGCTCACT
GACTCGCTGCGCTCGGTCGTTCGGCTGCGGCGAGCGGTATCAGCTCACTCAAAGGCGGTAATACGGTTAT
CCACAGAATCAGGGGATAACGCAGGAAAGAACATGTGAGCAAAAGGCCAGCAAAAGGCCAGGAACCGTAA
AAAGGCCGCGTTGCTGGCGTTTTTCCATAGGCTCCGCCCCCCTGACGAGCATCACAAAAATCGACGCTCA
AGTCAGAGGTGGCGAAACCCGACAGGACTATAAAGATACCAGGCGTTTCCCCCTGGAAGCTCCCTCGTGC
GCTCTCCTGTTCCGACCCTGCCGCTTACCGGATACCTGTCCGCCTTTCTCCCTTCGGGAAGCGTGGCGCT
TTCTCATAGCTCACGCTGTAGGTATCTCAGTTCGGTGTAGGTCGTTCGCTCCAAGCTGGGCTGTGTGCAC
GAACCCCCCGTTCAGCCCGACCGCTGCGCCTTATCCGGTAACTATCGTCTTGAGTCCAACCCGGTAAGAC
ACGACTTATCGCCACTGGCAGCAGCCACTGGTAACAGGATTAGCAGAGCGAGGTATGTAGGCGGTGCTAC
AGAGTTCTTGAAGTGGTGGCCTAACTACGGCTACACTAGAAGAACAGTATTTGGTATCTGCGCTCTGCTG
AAGCCAGTTACCTTCGGAAAAAGAGTTGGTAGCTCTTGATCCGGCAAACAAACCACCGCTGGTAGCGGTG
GTTTTTTTGTTTGCAAGCAGCAGATTACGCGCAGAAAAAAAGGATCTCAAGAAGATCCTTTGATCTTTTC
TACGGGGTCTGACGCTCAGTGGAACGAAAACTCACGTTAAGGGATTTTGGTCATGAGATTATCAAAAAGG
ATCTTCACCTAGATCCTTTTAAATTAAAAATGAAGTTTTAAATCAATCTAAAGTATATATGAGTAAACTT
GGTCTGACAGTTACCAATGCTTAATCAGTGAGGCACCTATCTCAGCGATCTGTCTATTTCGTTCATCCAT
AGTTGCCTGACTCCCCGTCGTGTAGATAACTACGATACGGGAGGGCTTACCATCTGGCCCCAGTGCTGCA
ATGATACCGCGAGACCCACGCTCACCGGCTCCAGATTTATCAGCAATAAACCAGCCAGCCGGAAGGGCCG
AGCGCAGAAGTGGTCCTGCAACTTTATCCGCCTCCATCCAGTCTATTAATTGTTGCCGGGAAGCTAGAGT
AAGTAGTTCGCCAGTTAATAGTTTGCGCAACGTTGTTGCCATTGCTACAGGCATCGTGGTGTCACGCTCG
TCGTTTGGTATGGCTTCATTCAGCTCCGGTTCCCAACGATCAAGGCGAGTTACATGATCCCCCATGTTGT
GCAAAAAAGCGGTTAGCTCCTTCGGTCCTCCGATCGTTGTCAGAAGTAAGTTGGCCGCAGTGTTATCACT
CATGGTTATGGCAGCACTGCATAATTCTCTTACTGTCATGCCATCCGTAAGATGCTTTTCTGTGACTGGT
GAGTACTCAACCAAGTCATTCTGAGAATAGTGTATGCGGCGACCGAGTTGCTCTTGCCCGGCGTCAATAC
GGGATAATACCGCGCCACATAGCAGAACTTTAAAAGTGCTCATCATTGGAAAACGTTCTTCGGGGCGAAA
ACTCTCAAGGATCTTACCGCTGTTGAGATCCAGTTCGATGTAACCCACTCGTGCACCCAACTGATCTTCA
GCATCTTTTACTTTCACCAGCGTTTCTGGGTGAGCAAAAACAGGAAGGCAAAATGCCGCAAAAAAGGGAA
TAAGGGCGACACGGAAATGTTGAATACTCATACTCTTCCTTTTTCAATATTATTGAAGCATTTATCAGGG
TTATTGTCTCATGAGCGGATACATATTTGAATGTATTTAGAAAAATAAACAAATAGGGGTTCCGCGCACA
TTTCCCCGAAAAGTGCCACCTGACGTC
Features (pLannotate 1.2.2; 23 found; start..end, strand, type, name):
     28..80      -  misc_feature   bom (fragment): basis of mobility region from pBR322
    235..614     +  enhancer       CMV enhancer: human cytomegalovirus immediate early enhancer
    615..818     +  promoter       CMV promoter: human cytomegalovirus (CMV) immediate early promoter
    820..839     +  promoter       PLtetO-1 promoter (fragment): modified phage lambda PL promoter with tet operator sites (Lutz and Bujard, 1997)
    841..860     +  promoter       PLtetO-1 promoter (fragment): modified phage lambda PL promoter with tet operator sites (Lutz and Bujard, 1997)
    868..901     +  promoter       TRE3GV promoter (fragment): 3rd-generation Tet-responsive promoter that can be activated by binding of Tet-On® 3G, optimized for retroviral and lentiviral vectors
    996..1061    +  CDS            3xFLAG: three tandem FLAG® epitope tags, followed by an enterokinase cleavage site
   1062..2423    +  CDS            Casp9: CASP9_MOUSE - Also known as Mch6. Experimental evidence at protein level: Swiss-Prot protein existence level 1. Involved in the activation cascade of caspases responsible for apoptosis execution. Binding of caspase-9 to Apaf-1 leads to activation of the protease which then cleaves and activates caspase-3. Promotes DNA damage-induced apoptosis in a ABL1/c-Abl-dependent manner. Proteolytically cleaves poly(ADP-ribose) polymerase (PARP) (By similarity). From Mus musculus (Mouse).
   2542..2766    +  polyA_signal   bGH poly(A) signal: bovine growth hormone polyadenylation signal
   2770..2791    +  promoter       SV40 promoter (fragment): SV40 enhancer and early promoter
   2812..3240    +  rep_origin     f1 ori (sequence partly withheld): f1 bacteriophage origin of replication; arrow indicates direction of (+) strand synthesis
   3254..3583    +  promoter       SV40 promoter: SV40 enhancer and early promoter
   3631..3678    +  promoter       EM7 promoter: synthetic bacterial promoter&nbsp
   3697..4071    +  CDS            BleoR: antibiotic-binding protein; Sh ble from Streptoalloteichus hindustanus; confers resistance to bleomycin, phleomycin, and Zeocin™
   4081..4206    +  CDS            ble (fragment): BLE_KLEPN - Experimental evidence at protein level: Swiss-Prot protein existence level 1. Binding protein with a strong affinity to the bleomycin family of antibiotics. Binds to CL990; an antimitotic-antibiotic compound. From Klebsiella pneumoniae.
   4201..4322    +  polyA_signal   SV40 poly(A) signal: SV40 polyadenylation signal
   4395..4411    -  protein_bind   lac operator: The lac repressor binds to the lac operator to inhibit transcription in E. coli. This inhibition can be relieved by adding lactose or isopropyl-β-D-thiogalactopyranoside (IPTG). lac repressor encoded by lacI
   4419..4449    -  promoter       lac promoter: promoter for the E. coli lac operon
   4464..4485    -  protein_bind   CAP binding site: CAP binding activates transcription in the presence of cAMP. E. coli catabolite activator protein
   4498..4590    -  CDS            lacI (fragment): lac repressor; lacI; The lac repressor binds to the lac operator to inhibit transcription in E. coli. This inhibition can be relieved by adding lactose or isopropyl-β-D-thiogalactopyranoside (IPTG).
   4773..5361    -  rep_origin     ori: high-copy-number ColE1/pMB1/pBR322/pUC origin of replication
   5532..6392    -  CDS            AmpR: β-lactamase; bla; confers resistance to ampicillin, carbenicillin, and related antibiotics
   6393..6497    -  promoter       AmpR promoter: bla
