[The description below was written by a language model from this plasmid's Addgene catalogue record and pLannotate feature annotations shown in this document.]
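Description:
Tet-inducible 3xFlag Mouse C325A Caspase-9 Mutant is a mammalian expression plasmid of about 6.5 kb built on the Invitrogen pcDNA4/TO backbone. It is propagated in E. coli from a high-copy ColE1/pUC-type origin under ampicillin selection (AmpR with its own bla promoter), and it also carries an f1 origin. For selection in mammalian cells, a Zeocin resistance gene (Sh ble, BleoR) sits behind tandem SV40 early and bacterial EM7 promoters and is followed by an SV40 polyadenylation signal, so the same marker can function in both host types.

The expression cassette uses the human CMV immediate-early enhancer and promoter. Immediately downstream are two short elements that the annotation software matches to tet operator-containing promoters, consistent with the tandem TetO sites characteristic of the pcDNA4/TO design. In cells that express the Tet repressor, these operators keep transcription off until tetracycline or doxycycline releases the repressor; in cells lacking the repressor the promoter would be expected to act constitutively. The insert, cloned between KpnI and EcoRI, encodes mouse caspase-9 with an N-terminal 3xFLAG epitope (which includes an enterokinase cleavage site) and is terminated by the bovine growth hormone poly(A) signal. Cysteine 325 is changed to alanine to eliminate protease activity.

The construct therefore allows regulated production of a catalytically inactive, epitope-tagged initiator caspase that can be detected or immunoprecipitated through FLAG. This suits studies of caspase-9 interactions and functions that do not depend on its proteolytic activity. The associated publication concerns a complex between Atg7 and caspase-9 linking autophagy and apoptosis.
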