Addgene plasmid #194501: Tet-inducible 3xFlag Mouse C325A Caspase-9 Mutant
Purpose: Inducible Expression of N-Terminal 3X FLAG Mouse Caspase-9 C325A Mutant
Depositing lab: Hannah Rabinowich. Depositing organization: University of Pittsburgh (University, School of Medicine, and Cancer Institute). Publication: A Complex between Atg7 and Caspase-9: A NOVEL MECHANISM OF CROSS-REGULATION BETWEEN AUTOPHAGY AND APOPTOSIS. Han J, Hou W, Goldstein LA, Stolz DB, Watkins SC, Rabinowich H. J Biol Chem. 2014 Mar 7;289(10):6485-6497. doi: 10.1074/jbc.M113.536854. Epub 2013 Dec 20. PubMed 24362031.
Backbone
  Vector backbone: pcDNA4/TO
  Backbone manufacturer: Invitrogen
  Backbone size w/o insert (bp): 5078
  Total vector size (bp): 6522
  Vector type: Mammalian Expression
  Selectable markers: Zeocin
Growth in bacteria
  Bacterial resistance: Ampicillin, 100 μg/mL
  Growth temperature: 37°C
  Growth strain: DH5alpha
  Copy number: High Copy
Gene/Insert
  Gene/Insert name: Caspase-9 C325A Mutant (alt name: CASP-9; ICE-LAP6; Mch6; APAF-3)
  Species: M. musculus (mouse)
  Insert size (bp): 1473
  Mutation: Changed Cysteine 325 to Alanine to eliminate protease activity
  GenBank ID: NM_015733.5
  Entrez Gene: Casp9 (a.k.a. APAF-3, CASP-9, Caspase-9, ICE-LAP6, Mch6)
  Promoter: CMV
  Tag / fusion protein: 3X Flag (N terminal on insert)
  Cloning method: Restriction Enzyme; 5′ cloning site KpnI (not destroyed); 3′ cloning site EcoRI (not destroyed)
  Sequencing primers: 5′ CTGGAGACGCCATCCACG; 3′ TAGAAGGCACAGTCGAGG
Terms and licenses: Academic/Nonprofit Terms; Industry Terms: Not Available to Industry
How to cite: Tet-inducible 3xFlag Mouse C325A Caspase-9 Mutant was a gift from Hannah Rabinowich (Addgene plasmid # 194501 ; http://n2t.net/addgene:194501 ; RRID:Addgene_194501)
