>Addgene plasmid #194501 | Tet-inducible 3xFlag Mouse C325A Caspase-9 Mutant | depositor partial sequence | sequence record 377562 | N-Terminal 3X Flag Mouse C325A Caspase-9
TTTAAACTTAAGCTTGGTACCGCCATGGACTACAAAGACCATGACGGTGATTATAAAGATCATGACATCG
ATTACAAGGATGACGATGACAAGATGGACGAGGCGGACCGGCAGCTCCTGCGGCGATGCAGGGTGCGCCT
AGTGAGCGAGCTGCAAGTCGCGGAGCTCTGGGACGCTCTGCTGAGTCGAGAGCTCTTCACGCGCGACATG
ATCGAGGATATTCAGCAGGCAGGATCTGGGTCTCGGCGGGATCAGGCCAGGCAGCTGGTCACAGACCTTG
AGACCCGAGGGAGGCAGGCCCTTCCTCTCTTCATCTCCTGCTTAGAGGACACAGGCCAAGGCACCCTGGC
TTCACTCTTGCAAAGCGGTCGGCAAGCAGCCAAGCAGGATCCAGAGGCTGTTAAACCCCTAGACCACCTG
GTGCCTGTGGTCCTGGGACCAATGGGACTCACAGCAAAGGAGCAGAGAGTAGTGAAGCTGGACCCGTCAC
AGCCTGCCGTGGGAAACCTCACCCCAGTGGTGCTGGGGCCAGAAGAGCTCTGGCCTGCTCGGCTCAAGCC
AGAGGTTCTCAGACCAGAAACACCCAGGCCCGTGGACATTGGTTCTGGCGGAGCTCATGATGTCTGTGTT
CCAGGGAAGATCAGGGGACATGCAGATATGGCATACACCCTGGATTCGGATCCCTGTGGCCACTGCCTCA
TCATCAACAATGTGAACTTCTGCCCTTCCTCGGGGCTCGGCACACGCACGGGCTCCAACTTGGACCGTGA
CAAACTTGAGCACCGATTCCGCTGGCTGCGCTTCATGGTGGAGGTGAAGAACGACCTGACTGCCAAGAAA
ATGGTCACGGCTTTGATGGAGATGGCACACCGGAACCACCGTGCCCTGGACTGCTTTGTGGTGGTCATCC
TCTCTCATGGCTGCCAGGCCAGCCACCTCCAGTTCCCGGGTGCTGTCTATGGGACAGATGGATGCTCCGT
GTCCATTGAGAAAATTGTGAATATCTTCAACGGGAGCGGCTGCCCCAGCCTGGGAGGGAAGCCCAAGCTC
TTCTTCATCCAGGCCGCGGGTGGTGAGCAGAAAGACCATGGCTTTGAGGTGGCCTGCACTTCCTCTCAAG
GCAGGACCTTGGACAGTGACTCTGAGCCAGATGCTGTCCCCTATCAGGAAGGCCCAAGGCCCTTGGACCA
GCTGGATGCTGTGTCAAGTTTGCCTACCCCCAGTGACATCCTTGTGTCCTACTCCACCTTCCCAGGTTTT
GTCTCCTGGAGGGACAAGAAAAGTGGCTCCTGGTACATCGAGACCTTGGATGGCATTCTGGAGCAGTGGG
CTCGCTCTGAAGACCTGCAGTCCCTCCTTCTCAGGGTTGCCAATGCTGTTTCTGCGAAAGGGACTTACAA
GCAGATTCCTGGCTGTTTTAACTTCCTCCGGAAAAAGCTGTTTTTTAAAACTTCATGAGGCTCG
